Addgene plasmid #131136: phage - ubc - nls - 2xmcp - mCherry - BirA*
Purpose: BirA* expressed as a protein fusion with MS2 coat protein (MCP) dimer and mCherry; to visualize any MS2 tagged mRNAs and to identify the RNA proximal proteome by their biotinylation.
Depositing lab: Ralf Jansen. Depositing organization: Eberhard Karls Universitaet Tuebingen.
Backbone
  Vector backbone: pHAGE-UBC
  Backbone size w/o insert (bp): 6248
  Vector type: Mammalian Expression, Lentiviral
Growth in bacteria
  Bacterial resistance: Ampicillin, 100 μg/mL
  Growth temperature: 37°C
  Growth strain: NEB Stable
  Copy number: High Copy
Gene/Insert
  Gene/Insert name: NLS-HA-2xMCP-mCherry-BirA* (alt name: NLS-HA-2xMCP-mCherry-BioID)
  Species: Synthetic
  Insert size (bp): 2493
  Mutation: BirA* = BIrA >R118G
  Promoter: human ubiquitin C (UBC)
  Tag / fusion protein: NLS, HA (N terminal on insert)
  Cloning method: Restriction Enzyme; 5′ cloning site NotI (not destroyed); 3′ cloning site ClaI (not destroyed)
  Sequencing primers: 5′ 5'-ATTACAGGGACAGCAGAGATCC-3'; 3′ WPRE-R (5'CATAGCGTAAAAGGAGCAACA-3')
Terms and licenses: Academic/Nonprofit Terms; Industry Terms: Not Available to Industry
Depositor comments: Variant of phage - ubc - nls - 2xmcp - egfp - BirA* (Addgene plasmid 131132) with two copies of MCP protein and mCherry instead of eGFP. Consequently, binding of two MCPs per MS2 RNA loop results in twice the number of BirA* proteins than in previous cassettes
How to cite: phage - ubc - nls - 2xmcp - mCherry - BirA* was a gift from Ralf Jansen (Addgene plasmid # 131136 ; http://n2t.net/addgene:131136 ; RRID:Addgene_131136)
