[The description below was written by a language model from this plasmid's Addgene catalogue record and pLannotate feature annotations shown in this document.]
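Description:
phage - ubc - nls - 2xmcp - mCherry - BirA* is an HIV-1-based lentiviral transfer plasmid built on the pHAGE-UBC backbone for expression in mammalian cells, either by transfection or after packaging into virus. It is propagated in E. coli through a high-copy ColE1/pUC-type origin and selected with ampicillin via the bla gene. The viral portion carries a truncated 5' LTR, the Ψ packaging signal with an adjoining gag fragment, the Rev response element for Rev-dependent export of the genomic RNA, the cPPT/CTS element, a WPRE downstream of the payload to boost transcript expression, and a ΔU3 self-inactivating 3' LTR. After integration the viral promoter is therefore disabled and transcription depends on the internal promoter. Small lac, SV40 and nef fragments annotated in the backbone appear to be vector remnants.

The payload, cloned between NotI and ClaI sites, is a single synthetic open reading frame of about 2.5 kb driven by the human ubiquitin C promoter. It encodes an N-terminal nuclear localisation signal and HA tag, followed by two tandem copies of the bacteriophage MS2 coat protein (MCP), mCherry, and BirA*, the promiscuous R118G mutant of the E. coli biotin ligase used in BioID. The feature table confirms the MCP, mCherry and BirA(R118G) segments, although the short NLS and HA elements are not separately annotated. MCP binds MS2 stem-loops engineered into a target mRNA, so the fusion allows red-fluorescent visualisation of tagged transcripts while biotinylating nearby proteins to identify the RNA-proximal proteome. The depositor describes it as a variant of an eGFP version of the construct and states that the doubled MCP arrangement brings twice as many BirA* molecules to each MS2 loop as earlier cassettes.
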