Features (pLannotate 1.2.2; 26 found; start..end, strand, type, name):
    377..634     +  LTR            5' LTR (truncated): truncated 5' long terminal repeat (LTR) from HIV-1
    681..806     +  misc_feature   HIV-1 Ψ: packaging signal of human immunodeficiency virus type 1
    790..1128    +  CDS            HIV-1 gag (fragment): gag protein from human immunodeficiency virus 1; gag
   1303..1536    +  misc_feature   RRE: The Rev response element (RRE) of HIV-1 allows for Rev-dependent mRNA export from the nucleus to the cytoplasm.
   1913..2013    +  CDS            Rev (fragment): human immunodeficiency virus 1 (HIV-1) Rev protein; rev; enhances nuclear export of unspliced and incompletely spliced viral mRNAs
   2058..2175    +  misc_feature   cPPT/CTS: central polypurine tract and central termination sequence of HIV-1
   2218..2616    +  promoter       UbC promoter: human ubiquitin C promoter
   2715..2913    +  CDS            MS2 (fragment): bacteriophage MS2 coat protein binds to a specific stem-loop structure in the viral RNA (Peabody, 1993)
   2919..3062    +  CDS            MS2 (fragment): bacteriophage MS2 coat protein binds to a specific stem-loop structure in the viral RNA (Peabody, 1993)
   3066..3416    +  CDS            CAPSD_BPMS2 (fragment): Experimental evidence at protein level: Swiss-Prot protein existence level 1. Acts as a translational repressor of viral replicase synthesis late in infection. This latter function is the result of capsid protein interaction with an RNA hairpin which contains the replicase ribosome-binding site. From Escherichia phage MS2 (Bacteriophage MS2).
   3429..4136    +  CDS            mCherry: mCherry is a basic (constitutively fluorescent) red fluorescent protein published in 2004, derived from Discosoma sp.. It is reported to be a very rapidly-maturing monomer with low acid sensitivity.
   4146..5105    +  CDS            BirA(R118G): promiscuous R118G mutant of the E. coli biotin protein ligase (Cronan, 2005) also known as BirA* or BioID
   5122..5710    +  misc_feature   WPRE: woodchuck hepatitis virus posttranscriptional regulatory element
   5718..5783    +  CDS            nef (fragment): NEF_HV1Z2 - Experimental evidence at protein level: Swiss-Prot protein existence level 1. Extracellular Nef protein targets CD4(+) T-lymphocytes for apoptosis by interacting with CXCR4 surface receptors. From Human immunodeficiency virus type 1 group M subtype D (isolate Z2/CDC-Z34) (HIV-1).
   5785..6018    +  LTR            3' LTR (ΔU3): self-inactivating 3' long terminal repeat (LTR) from HIV-1
   6223..6327    +  promoter       AmpR promoter: bla
   6328..7188    +  CDS            AmpR: β-lactamase; bla; confers resistance to ampicillin, carbenicillin, and related antibiotics
   7359..7947    +  rep_origin     ori: high-copy-number ColE1/pMB1/pBR322/pUC origin of replication
   8130..8184    +  CDS            lacI (fragment): lac repressor; lacI; The lac repressor binds to the lac operator to inhibit transcription in E. coli. This inhibition can be relieved by adding lactose or isopropyl-β-D-thiogalactopyranoside (IPTG).
   8190..8283    +  rep_origin     SV40 ori (fragment): SV40 origin of replication
   8308..8345    +  CDS            lacI (fragment): lac repressor; lacI; The lac repressor binds to the lac operator to inhibit transcription in E. coli. This inhibition can be relieved by adding lactose or isopropyl-β-D-thiogalactopyranoside (IPTG).
   8358..8379    +  protein_bind   CAP binding site: CAP binding activates transcription in the presence of cAMP. E. coli catabolite activator protein
   8394..8424    +  promoter       lac promoter: promoter for the E. coli lac operon
   8432..8448    +  protein_bind   lac operator: The lac repressor binds to the lac operator to inhibit transcription in E. coli. This inhibition can be relieved by adding lactose or isopropyl-β-D-thiogalactopyranoside (IPTG). lac repressor encoded by lacI
   8482..8565    +  polyA_signal   SV40 poly(A) signal (fragment): SV40 polyadenylation signal
   8732..329     +  CDS            nef (fragment) (across the origin): NEF_HV1BR - Experimental evidence at protein level: Swiss-Prot protein existence level 1. Extracellular Nef protein targets CD4(+) T-lymphocytes for apoptosis by interacting with CXCR4 surface receptors (PubMed:14990729). From Human immunodeficiency virus type 1 group M subtype B (isolate BRU/LAI) (HIV-1).
>Addgene plasmid #131136 | phage - ubc - nls - 2xmcp - mCherry - BirA* | addgene full sequence | sequence record 255502 | Addgene NGS Result
TGGAAGGGCTAATTCACTCCCAAAGAAGACAAGATATCCTTGATCTGTGGATCTACCACACACAAGGCTA
CTTCCCTGATTAGCAGAACTACACACCAGGGCCAGGGGTCAGATATCCACTGACCTTTGGATGGTGCTAC
AAGCTAGTACCAGTTGAGCCAGATAAGGTAGAAGAGGCCAATAAAGGAGAGAACACCAGCTTGTTACACC
CTGTGAGCCTGCATGGGATGGATGACCCGGAGAGAGAAGTGTTAGAGTGGAGGTTTGACAGCCGCCTAGC
ATTTCATCACGTGGCCCGAGAGCTGCATCCGGAGTACTTCAAGAACTGCTGATATCGAGCTTGCTACAAG
GGACTTTCCGCTGGGGACTTTCCAGGGAGGCGTGGCCTGGGCGGGACTGGGGAGTGGCGAGCCCTCAGAT
CCTGCATATAAGCAGCTGCTTTTTGCCTGTACTGGGTCTCTCTGGTTAGACCAGATCTGAGCCTGGGAGC
TCTCTGGCTAACTAGGGAACCCACTGCTTAAGCCTCAATAAAGCTTGCCTTGAGTGCTTCAAGTAGTGTG
TGCCCGTCTGTTGTGTGACTCTGGTAACTAGAGATCCCTCAGACCCTTTTAGTCAGTGTGGAAAATCTCT
AGCAGTGGCGCCCGAACAGGGACTTGAAAGCGAAAGGGAAACCAGAGGAGCTCTCTCGACGCAGGACTCG
GCTTGCTGAAGCGCGCACGGCAAGAGGCGAGGGGCGGCGACTGGTGAGTACGCCAAAAATTTTGACTAGC
GGAGGCTAGAAGGAGAGAGATGGGTGCGAGAGCGTCAGTATTAAGCGGGGGAGAATTAGATCGCGATGGG
AAAAAATTCGGTTAAGGCCAGGGGGAAAGAAAAAATATAAATTAAAACATATAGTATGGGCAAGCAGGGA
GCTAGAACGATTCGCAGTTAATCCTGGCCTGTTAGAAACATCAGAAGGCTGTAGACAAATACTGGGACAG
CTACAACCATCCCTTCAGACAGGATCAGAAGAACTTAGATCATTATATAATACAGTAGCAACCCTCTATT
GTGTGCATCAAAGGATAGAGATAAAAGACACCAAGGAAGCTTTAGACAAGATAGAGGAAGAGCAAAACAA
AAGTAAGACCACCGCACAGCAAGCGGCCGGCCGCTGATCTTCAGACCTGGAGGAGGAGATATGAGGGACA
ATTGGAGAAGTGAATTATATAAATATAAAGTAGTAAAAATTGAACCATTAGGAGTAGCACCCACCAAGGC
AAAGAGAAGAGTGGTGCAGAGAGAAAAAAGAGCAGTGGGAATAGGAGCTTTGTTCCTTGGGTTCTTGGGA
GCAGCAGGAAGCACTATGGGCGCAGCGTCAATGACGCTGACGGTACAGGCCAGACAATTATTGTCTGGTA
TAGTGCAGCAGCAGAACAATTTGCTGAGGGCTATTGAGGCGCAACAGCATCTGTTGCAACTCACAGTCTG
GGGCATCAAGCAGCTCCAGGCAAGAATCCTGGCTGTGGAAAGATACCTAAAGGATCAACAGCTCCTGGGG
ATTTGGGGTTGCTCTGGAAAACTCATTTGCACCACTGCTGTGCCTTGGAATGCTAGTTGGAGTAATAAAT
CTCTGGAACAGATTTGGAATCACACGACCTGGATGGAGTGGGACAGAGAAATTAACAATTACACAAGCTT
AATACACTCCTTAATTGAAGAATCGCAAAACCAGCAAGAAAAGAATGAACAAGAATTATTGGAATTAGAT
AAATGGGCAAGTTTGTGGAATTGGTTTAACATAACAAATTGGCTGTGGTATATAAAATTATTCATAATGA
TAGTAGGAGGCTTGGTAGGTTTAAGAATAGTTTTTGCTGTACTTTCTATAGTGAATAGAGTTAGGCAGGG
ATATTCACCATTATCGTTTCAGACCCACCTCCCAACCCCGAGGGGACCCGACAGGCCCGAAGGAATAGAA
GAAGAAGGTGGAGAGAGAGACAGAGACAGATCCATTCGATTAGTGAACGGATCTCGACGGTATCGCCGAA
TTCACAAATGGCAGTATTCATCCACAATTTTAAAAGAAAAGGGGGGATTGGGGGGTACAGTGCAGGGGAA
AGAATAGTAGACATAATAGCAACAGACATACAAACTAAAGAATTACAAAAACAAATTACAAAAATTCAAA
ATTTTCGGGTTTATTACAGGGACAGCAGAGATCCAGTTTGGACTAGTGGCCTCCGCGCCGGGTTTTGGCG
CCTCCCGCGGGCGCCCCCCTCCTCACGGCGAGCGCTGCCACGTCAGACGAAGGGCGCAGCGAGCGTCCTG
ATCCTTCCGCCCGGACGCTCAGGACAGCGGCCCGCTGCTCATAAGACTCGGCCTTAGAACCCCAGTATCA
GCAGAAGGACATTTTAGGACGGGACTTGGGTGACTCTAGGGCACTGGTTTTCTTTCCAGAGAGCGGAACA
GGCGAGGAAAAGTAGTCCCTTCTCGGCGATTCTGCGGAGGGATCTCCGTGGGGCGGTGAACGCCGATGAT
TATATAAGGACGCGCCGGGTGTGGCACAGCTAGTTCCGTCGCAGCCGGGATTTGGGTCGCGGTTCTTGTT
TGTGGATCGCTGTGATCGTCACTTGGCGGCCGCAATGGGCCCAAAAAAGAAAAGAAAAGTTGGCTACCCC
TACGACGTGCCCGACTACGCCATCGAAGGCCGCCATATGCTAGCCGTTAAAATGGCTTCTAACTTTACTC
AGTTCGTTCTCGTCGACAATGGCGGAACTGGCGACGTGACTGTCGCCCCAAGCAACTTCGCTAACGGGAT
CGCTGAATGGATCAGCTCTAACTCGCGTTCACAGGCTTACAAAGTAACCTGTAGCGTTCGTCAGAGCTCT
GCGCAGAATCGCAAATACACCATCAAAGTCGAGGTGCCTAAAGGCGCCTGGCGTTCGTACTTAAATATGG
AACTAACCATTCCAATTTTCGCCACGAATTCCGACTGCGAGCTTATTGTTAAGGCAATGCAAGGTCTCCT
AAAAGATGGAAACCCGATTCCCTCAGCAATCGCAGCAAACTCCGGCATCTACGCCATGGCTTCTAACTTT
ACTCAGTTCGTTCTCGTCGACAATGGCGGAACTGGCGACGTGACTGTCGCCCCAAGCAACTTCGCTAACG
GGATCGCTGAATGGATCAGCTCTAACTCGCGTTCACAGGCTTACAAAGTAACCTGTAGCGTTCGTCAGAG
CTCTGCGCAGAATCGCAAATACACCATCAAAGTCGAGGTGCCTAAAGGCGCCTGGCGTTCGTACTTAAAT
ATGGAACTAACCATTCCAATTTTCGCCACGAATTCCGACTGCGAGCTTATTGTTAAGGCAATGCAAGGTC
TCCTAAAAGATGGAAACCCGATTCCCTCAGCAATCGCAGCAAACTCCGGCATCTACGCGGATTCTAGAAT
GGTGAGCAAGGGCGAGGAGGATAACATGGCCATCATCAAGGAGTTCATGCGCTTCAAGGTGCACATGGAG
GGCTCCGTGAACGGCCACGAGTTCGAGATCGAGGGCGAGGGCGAGGGCCGCCCCTACGAGGGCACCCAGA
CCGCCAAGCTGAAGGTGACCAAGGGTGGCCCCCTGCCCTTCGCCTGGGACATCCTGTCCCCTCAGTTCAT
GTACGGCTCCAAGGCCTACGTGAAGCACCCCGCCGACATCCCCGACTACTTGAAGCTGTCCTTCCCCGAG
GGCTTCAAGTGGGAGCGCGTGATGAACTTCGAGGACGGCGGCGTGGTGACCGTGACCCAGGACTCCTCCC
TGCAGGACGGCGAGTTCATCTACAAGGTGAAGCTGCGCGGCACCAACTTCCCCTCCGACGGCCCCGTAAT
GCAGAAGAAGACCATGGGCTGGGAGGCCTCCTCCGAGCGGATGTACCCCGAGGACGGCGCCCTGAAGGGC
GAGATCAAGCAGAGGCTGAAGCTGAAGGACGGCGGCCACTACGACGCTGAGGTCAAGACCACCTACAAGG
CCAAGAAGCCCGTGCAGCTGCCCGGCGCCTACAACGTCAACATCAAGTTGGACATCACCTCCCACAACGA
GGACTACACCATCGTGGAACAGTACGAACGCGCCGAGGGCCGCCACTCCACCGGCGGCATGGACGAGCTG
TACAAGCTCGAGGACAAGGACAACACCGTGCCCCTGAAGCTGATCGCCCTGCTGGCCAACGGCGAGTTCC
ACTCTGGCGAGCAGCTGGGAGAGACCCTGGGAATGAGCAGAGCCGCCATCAACAAGCACATCCAGACACT
GAGAGACTGGGGAGTGGACGTGTTCACCGTGCCTGGCAAGGGCTACAGCCTGCCTGAGCCTATCCAGCTG
CTGAACGCCAAGCAGATCCTGGGACAGCTGGATGGCGGAAGCGTGGCCGTGCTGCCTGTGATCGACTCCA
CCAATCAGTACCTGCTGGACAGAATCGGAGAGCTGAAGTCCGGCGACGCCTGCATCGCCGAGTACCAGCA
GGCTGGCAGAGGAGGCAGAGGACGGAAGTGGTTCAGCCCATTCGGAGCCAACCTGTACCTGTCCATGTTC
TGGAGACTGGAGCAGGGACCTGCTGCTGCCATCGGACTGAGTCTGGTGATCGGAATCGTGATGGCCGAGG
TGCTGAGAAAGCTGGGAGCCGACAAGGTGAGAGTGAAGTGGCCTAATGACCTGTACCTCCAGGACCGCAA
GCTGGCTGGCATCCTGGTGGAGCTGACAGGCAAGACAGGCGATGCCGCTCAGATCGTGATCGGAGCCGGA
ATCAACATGGCCATGAGAAGAGTGGAGGAGAGCGTGGTGAACCAGGGCTGGATCACCCTGCAGGAGGCTG
GCATCAACCTGGACCGGAACACCCTGGCCGCCATGCTGATCAGAGAGCTGAGAGCCGCTCTGGAGCTGTT
CGAGCAGGAGGGACTGGCTCCTTACCTGAGCAGATGGGAGAAGCTGGACAACTTCATCAACAGACCTGTG
AAGCTGATCATCGGCGACAAGGAAATCTTCGGCATCTCCAGAGGAATCGACAAGCAGGGAGCTCTGCTGC
TGGAGCAGGACGGAATCATCAAGCCCTGGATGGGCGGAGAAATCTCCCTGAGAAGCGCAGAGAAGTAAAT
CGATAGATCCTAATCAACCTCTGGATTACAAAATTTGTGAAAGATTGACTGGTATTCTTAACTATGTTGC
TCCTTTTACGCTATGTGGATACGCTGCTTTAATGCCTTTGTATCATGCTATTGCTTCCCGTATGGCTTTC
ATTTTCTCCTCCTTGTATAAATCCTGGTTGCTGTCTCTTTATGAGGAGTTGTGGCCCGTTGTCAGGCAAC
GTGGCGTGGTGTGCACTGTGTTTGCTGACGCAACCCCCACTGGTTGGGGCATTGCCACCACCTGTCAGCT
CCTTTCCGGGACTTTCGCTTTCCCCCTCCCTATTGCCACGGCGGAACTCATCGCCGCCTGCCTTGCCCGC
TGCTGGACAGGGGCTCGGCTGTTGGGCACTGACAATTCCGTGGTGTTGTCGGGGAAATCATCGTCCTTTC
CTTGGCTGCTCGCCTGTGTTGCCACCTGGATTCTGCGCGGGACGTCCTTCTGCTACGTCCCTTCGGCCCT
CAATCCAGCGGACCTTCCTTCCCGCGGCCTGCTGCCGGCTCTGCGGCCTCTTCCGCGTCTTCGCCTTCGC
CCTCAGACGAGTCGGATCTCCCTTTGGGCCGCCTCCCCGCCTGAGATCCTTTAAGACCAATGACTTACAA
GGCAGCTGTAGATCTTAGCCACTTTTTAAAAGAAAAGGGGGGACTGGAAGGGCTAATTCACTCCCAACGA
AGACAAGATCTGCTTTTTGCTTGTACTGGGTCTCTCTGGTTAGACCAGATCTGAGCCTGGGAGCTCTCTG
GCTAACTAGGGAACCCACTGCTTAAGCCTCAATAAAGCTTGCCTTGAGTGCTTCAAGTAGTGTGTGCCCG
TCTGTTGTGTGACTCTGGTAACTAGAGATCCCTCAGACCCTTTTAGTCAGTGTGGAAAATCTCTAGCAGT
AGTAGTTCATGTCATCTTATTATTCAGTATTTATAACTTGCAAAGAAATGAATATCAGAGAGTGAGAGGC
CCGGGTTAATTAAGGAAAGGGCTAGATCATTCTTGAAGACGAAAGGGCCTCGTGATACGCCTATTTTTAT
AGGTTAATGTCATGATAATAATGGTTTCTTAGACGTCAGGTGGCACTTTTCGGGGAAATGTGCGCGGAAC
CCCTATTTGTTTATTTTTCTAAATACATTCAAATATGTATCCGCTCATGAGACAATAACCCTGATAAATG
CTTCAATAATATTGAAAAAGGAAGAGTATGAGTATTCAACATTTCCGTGTCGCCCTTATTCCCTTTTTTG
CGGCATTTTGCCTTCCTGTTTTTGCTCACCCAGAAACGCTGGTGAAAGTAAAAGATGCTGAAGATCAGTT
GGGTGCACGAGTGGGTTACATCGAACTGGATCTCAACAGCGGTAAGATCCTTGAGAGTTTTCGCCCCGAA
GAACGTTTTCCAATGATGAGCACTTTTAAAGTTCTGCTATGTGGCGCGGTATTATCCCGTGTTGACGCCG
GGCAAGAGCAACTCGGTCGCCGCATACACTATTCTCAGAATGACTTGGTTGAGTACTCACCAGTCACAGA
AAAGCATCTTACGGATGGCATGACAGTAAGAGAATTATGCAGTGCTGCCATAACCATGAGTGATAACACT
GCGGCCAACTTACTTCTGACAACGATCGGAGGACCGAAGGAGCTAACCGCTTTTTTGCACAACATGGGGG
ATCATGTAACTCGCCTTGATCGTTGGGAACCGGAGCTGAATGAAGCCATACCAAACGACGAGCGTGACAC
CACGATGCCTGTAGCAATGGCAACAACGTTGCGCAAACTATTAACTGGCGAACTACTTACTCTAGCTTCC
CGGCAACAATTAATAGACTGGATGGAGGCGGATAAAGTTGCAGGACCACTTCTGCGCTCGGCCCTTCCGG
CTGGCTGGTTTATTGCTGATAAATCTGGAGCCGGTGAGCGTGGGTCTCGCGGTATCATTGCAGCACTGGG
GCCAGATGGTAAGCCCTCCCGTATCGTAGTTATCTACACGACGGGGAGTCAGGCAACTATGGATGAACGA
AATAGACAGATCGCTGAGATAGGTGCCTCACTGATTAAGCATTGGTAACTGTCAGACCAAGTTTACTCAT
ATATACTTTAGATTGATTTAAAACTTCATTTTTAATTTAAAAGGATCTAGGTGAAGATCCTTTTTGATAA
TCTCATGACCAAAATCCCTTAACGTGAGTTTTCGTTCCACTGAGCGTCAGACCCCGTAGAAAAGATCAAA
GGATCTTCTTGAGATCCTTTTTTTCTGCGCGTAATCTGCTGCTTGCAAACAAAAAAACCACCGCTACCAG
CGGTGGTTTGTTTGCCGGATCAAGAGCTACCAACTCTTTTTCCGAAGGTAACTGGCTTCAGCAGAGCGCA
GATACCAAATACTGTTCTTCTAGTGTAGCCGTAGTTAGGCCACCACTTCAAGAACTCTGTAGCACCGCCT
ACATACCTCGCTCTGCTAATCCTGTTACCAGTGGCTGCTGCCAGTGGCGATAAGTCGTGTCTTACCGGGT
TGGACTCAAGACGATAGTTACCGGATAAGGCGCAGCGGTCGGGCTGAACGGGGGGTTCGTGCACACAGCC
CAGCTTGGAGCGAACGACCTACACCGAACTGAGATACCTACAGCGTGAGCTATGAGAAAGCGCCACGCTT
CCCGAAGGGAGAAAGGCGGACAGGTATCCGGTAAGCGGCAGGGTCGGAACAGGAGAGCGCACGAGGGAGC
TTCCAGGGGGAAACGCCTGGTATCTTTATAGTCCTGTCGGGTTTCGCCACCTCTGACTTGAGCGTCGATT
TTTGTGATGCTCGTCAGGGGGGCGGAGCCTATGGAAAAACGCCAGCAACGCGGCCTTTTTACGGTTCCTG
GCCTTTTGCTGGCCTTTTGCTCACATGTTCTTTCCTGCGTTATCCCCTGATTCTGTGGATAACCGTATTA
CCGCCTTTGAGTGAGCTGATACCGCTCGCCGCAGCCGAACGACCGAGCGCAGCGAGTCAGTGAGCGAGGA
AGCGGAAGAGCGCCCAATACGCAAACCGCCTCTCCCCGCGCGTTGGCCGATTCATTAATGCAGCAAGCTC
ATGGCTGACTAATTTTTTTTATTTATGCAGAGGCCGAGGCCGCCTCGGCCTCTGAGCTATTCCAGAAGTA
GTGAGGAGGCTTTTTTGGAGGCCTAGGCTTTTGCAAAAAGCTCCCCGTGGCACGACAGGTTTCCCGACTG
GAAAGCGGGCAGTGAGCGCAACGCAATTAATGTGAGTTAGCTCACTCATTAGGCACCCCAGGCTTTACAC
TTTATGCTTCCGGCTCGTATGTTGTGTGGAATTGTGAGCGGATAACAATTTCACACAGGAAACAGCTATG
ACATGATTACGAATTTCACAAATAAAGCATTTTTTTCACTGCATTCTAGTTGTGGTTTGTCCAAACTCAT
CAATGTATCTTATCATGTCTGGATCAACTGGATAACTCAAGCTAACCAAAATCATCCCAAACTTCCCACC
CCATACCCTATTACCACTGCCAATTACCTGTGGTTTCATTTACTCTAAACCTGTGATTCCTCTGAATTAT
TTTCATTTTAAAGAAATTGTATTTGTTAAATATGTACTACAAACTTAGTAGT
