>Addgene plasmid #131136 | phage - ubc - nls - 2xmcp - mCherry - BirA* | depositor partial sequence | sequence record 251356 | NLS-HA-2XMCP-mCherry-BirA*
ATGGGCCCAAAAAAGAAAAGAAAAGTTGGCTACCCCTACGACGTGCCCGACTACGCCATCGAAGGCCGCC
ATATGCTAGCCGTTAAAATGGCTTCTAACTTTACTCAGTTCGTTCTCGTCGACAATGGCGGAACTGGCGA
CGTGACTGTCGCCCCAAGCAACTTCGCTAACGGGATCGCTGAATGGATCAGCTCTAACTCGCGTTCACAG
GCTTACAAAGTAACCTGTAGCGTTCGTCAGAGCTCTGCGCAGAATCGCAAATACACCATCAAAGTCGAGG
TGCCTAAAGGCGCCTGGCGTTCGTACTTAAATATGGAACTAACCATTCCAATTTTCGCCACGAATTCCGA
CTGCGAGCTTATTGTTAAGGCAATGCAAGGTCTCCTAAAAGATGGAAACCCGATTCCCTCAGCAATCGCA
GCAAACTCCGGCATCTACGCCATGGCTTCTAACTTTACTCAGTTCGTTCTCGTCGACAATGGCGGAACTG
GCGACGTGACTGTCGCCCCAAGCAACTTCGCTAACGGGATCGCTGAATGGATCAGCTCTAACTCGCGTTC
ACAGGCTTACAAAGTAACCTGTAGCGTTCGTCAGAGCTCTGCGCAGAATCGCAAATACACCATCAAAGTC
GAGGTGCCTAAAGGCGCCTGGCGTTCGTACTTAAATATGGAACTAACCATTCCAATTTTCGCCACGAATT
CCGACTGCGAGCTTATTGTTAAGGCAATGCAAGGTCTCCTAAAAGATGGAAACCCGATTCCCTCAGCAAT
CGCAGCAAACTCCGGCATCTACGCGGATTCTAGAATGGTGAGCAAGGGCGAGGAGGATAACATGGCCATC
ATCAAGGAGTTCATGCGCTTCAAGGTGCACATGGAGGGCTCCGTGAACGGCCACGAGTTCGAGATCGAGG
GCGAGGGCGAGGGCCGCCCCTACGAGGGCACCCAGACCGCCAAGCTGAAGGTGACCAAGGGTGGCCCCCT
GCCCTTCGCCTGGGACATCCTGTCCCCTCAGTTCATGTACGGCTCCAAGGCCTACGTGAAGCACCCCGCC
GACATCCCCGACTACTTGAAGCTGTCCTTCCCCGAGGGCTTCAAGTGGGAGCGCGTGATGAACTTCGAGG
ACGGCGGCGTGGTGACCGTGACCCAGGACTCCTCCCTGCAGGACGGCGAGTTCATCTACAAGGTGAAGCT
GCGCGGCACCAACTTCCCCTCCGACGGCCCCGTAATGCAGAAGAAGACCATGGGCTGGGAGGCCTCCTCC
GAGCGGATGTACCCCGAGGACGGCGCCCTGAAGGGCGAGATCAAGCAGAGGCTGAAGCTGAAGGACGGCG
GCCACTACGACGCTGAGGTCAAGACCACCTACAAGGCCAAGAAGCCCGTGCAGCTGCCCGGCGCCTACAA
CGTCAACATCAAGTTGGACATCACCTCCCACAACGAGGACTACACCATCGTGGAACAGTACGAACGCGCC
GAGGGCCGCCACTCCACCGGCGGCATGGACGAGCTGTACAAGCTCGAGGACAAGGACAACACCGTGCCCC
TGAAGCTGATCGCCCTGCTGGCCAACGGCGAGTTCCACTCTGGCGAGCAGCTGGGAGAGACCCTGGGAAT
GAGCAGAGCCGCCATCAACAAGCACATCCAGACACTGAGAGACTGGGGAGTGGACGTGTTCACCGTGCCT
GGCAAGGGCTACAGCCTGCCTGAGCCTATCCAGCTGCTGAACGCCAAGCAGATCCTGGGACAGCTGGATG
GCGGAAGCGTGGCCGTGCTGCCTGTGATCGACTCCACCAATCAGTACCTGCTGGACAGAATCGGAGAGCT
GAAGTCCGGCGACGCCTGCATCGCCGAGTACCAGCAGGCTGGCAGAGGAGGCAGAGGACGGAAGTGGTTC
AGCCCATTCGGAGCCAACCTGTACCTGTCCATGTTCTGGAGACTGGAGCAGGGACCTGCTGCTGCCATCG
GACTGAGTCTGGTGATCGGAATCGTGATGGCCGAGGTGCTGAGAAAGCTGGGAGCCGACAAGGTGAGAGT
GAAGTGGCCTAATGACCTGTACCTCCAGGACCGCAAGCTGGCTGGCATCCTGGTGGAGCTGACAGGCAAG
ACAGGCGATGCCGCTCAGATCGTGATCGGAGCCGGAATCAACATGGCCATGAGAAGAGTGGAGGAGAGCG
TGGTGAACCAGGGCTGGATCACCCTGCAGGAGGCTGGCATCAACCTGGACCGGAACACCCTGGCCGCCAT
GCTGATCAGAGAGCTGAGAGCCGCTCTGGAGCTGTTCGAGCAGGAGGGACTGGCTCCTTACCTGAGCAGA
TGGGAGAAGCTGGACAACTTCATCAACAGACCTGTGAAGCTGATCATCGGCGACAAGGAAATCTTCGGCA
TCTCCAGAGGAATCGACAAGCAGGGAGCTCTGCTGCTGGAGCAGGACGGAATCATCAAGCCCTGGATGGG
CGGAGAAATCTCCCTGAGAAGCGCAGAGAAGTAA
