>Addgene plasmid #131136 | phage - ubc - nls - 2xmcp - mCherry - BirA* | depositor partial sequence | sequence record 251357 | 2XMCP
GCTTCTAACTTTACTCAGTTCGTTCTCGTCGACAATGGCGGAACTGGCGACGTGACTGTCGCCCCAAGCA
ACTTCGCTAACGGGATCGCTGAATGGATCAGCTCTAACTCGCGTTCACAGGCTTACAAAGTAACCTGTAG
CGTTCGTCAGAGCTCTGCGCAGAATCGCAAATACACCATCAAAGTCGAGGTGCCTAAAGGCGCCTGGCGT
TCGTACTTAAATATGGAACTAACCATTCCAATTTTCGCCACGAATTCCGACTGCGAGCTTATTGTTAAGG
CAATGCAAGGTCTCCTAAAAGATGGAAACCCGATTCCCTCAGCAATCGCAGCAAACTCCGGCATCTACGC
CATGGCTTCTAACTTTACTCAGTTCGTTCTCGTCGACAATGGCGGAACTGGCGACGTGACTGTCGCCCCA
AGCAACTTCGCTAACGGGATCGCTGAATGGATCAGCTCTAACTCGCGTTCACAGGCTTACAAAGTAACCT
GTAGCGTTCGTCAGAGCTCTGCGCAGAATCGCAAATACACCATCAAAGTCGAGGTGCCTAAAGGCGCCTG
GCGTTCGTACTTAAATATGGAACTAACCATTCCAATTTTCGCCACGAATTCCGACTGCGAGCTTATTGTT
AAGGCAATGCAAGGTCTCCTAAAAGATGGAAACCCGATTCCCTCAGCAATCGCAGCAAACTCCGGCATCT
ACGCGGAT
